Addgene plasmid #214255: pGEL855
Purpose: (Empty Backbone) Expression Td-CBEmax in rice cells
Depositing lab: Yong Zhang. Depositing organization: Southwest University (SWU). Publication: High performance TadA-8e derived cytosine and dual base editors with undetectable off-target effects in plants. Fan T, Cheng Y, Wu Y, Liu S, Tang X, He Y, Liao S, Zheng X, Zhang T, Qi Y, Zhang Y. Nat Commun. 2024 Jun 14;15(1):5103. doi: 10.1038/s41467-024-49473-w. PubMed 38877035.
Backbone
  Vector backbone: pGEL852
  Vector type: Plant Expression
  Selectable markers: Hygromycin
Growth in bacteria
  Bacterial resistance: Kanamycin, 50 μg/mL
  Growth temperature: 37°C
  Growth strain: DH5alpha
  Copy number: Unknown
Terms and licenses: Academic/Nonprofit Terms; Industry Terms: Not Available to Industry
Depositor comments: Please visit https://doi.org/10.1101/2024.02.25.581917 for bioRxiv preprint.
How to cite: pGEL855 was a gift from Yong Zhang (Addgene plasmid # 214255 ; http://n2t.net/addgene:214255 ; RRID:Addgene_214255)
