[The description below was written by a language model from this plasmid's Addgene catalogue record and pLannotate feature annotations shown in this document.]
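Description:
pGEL855 is a roughly 21.2 kb plant expression T-DNA binary vector built on the pGEL852 backbone and intended to express the Td-CBEmax cytosine base editor in rice cells. It is catalogued as an empty backbone, meaning no target-specific guide is installed. It is propagated in E. coli under kanamycin selection (aphA-3 KanR) using a ColE1/pMB1-type origin with the pBR322 bom site. The pVS1 oriV, RepA and StaA functions provide replication and stable maintenance in Agrobacterium. Nopaline-type left and right border repeats delimit the segment transferred to plant cells.

Within the T-DNA, the maize polyubiquitin (Ubi) promoter drives the editor open reading frame, which consists of a TadA-derived deaminase domain, Streptococcus pyogenes Cas9 and the phage PBS2 uracil glycosylase inhibitor (UGI), terminated by the Arabidopsis HSP18.2 terminator. The associated publication describes TadA-8e-derived variants re-engineered to deaminate cytosine, and UGI favours C-to-T outcomes by blocking uracil excision. The annotation does not indicate whether the Cas9 is a nickase, nor which deaminase mutations are present.

A guide RNA region lies nearby. It contains a tracrRNA scaffold fragment and two tRNA elements flanking a lac promoter/lacZα stuffer with T3 and T7 promoters. This layout is consistent with a tRNA-processed sgRNA cassette in which the stuffer is replaced by a spacer, though the promoter driving the guide is not annotated.

A separate CaMV 35S promoter drives mCherry followed closely by the hygromycin phosphotransferase gene and the CaMV poly(A) signal. This cassette provides both red fluorescence and hygromycin selection of transformed plant tissue.
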