Features (pLannotate 1.2.2; 38 found; start..end, strand, type, name):
    178..523     +  promoter       CaMV 35S promoter: strong constitutive promoter from cauliflower mosaic virus
    475..521     +  promoter       minimal CaMV 35S promoter: minimal 35S promoter from cauliflower mosaic virus
    596..1303    +  CDS            mCherry: mCherry is a basic (constitutively fluorescent) red fluorescent protein published in 2004, derived from Discosoma sp.. It is reported to be a very rapidly-maturing monomer with low acid sensitivity.
   1325..2350    +  CDS            HygR: aminoglycoside phosphotransferase from E. coli; aph(4)-Ia; confers resistance to hygromycin
   2391..2565    +  polyA_signal   CaMV poly(A) signal: cauliflower mosaic virus polyadenylation signal
   2643..2667    -  misc_feature   LB T-DNA repeat: left border repeat from nopaline C58 T-DNA
   3092..3886    +  CDS            KanR: aminoglycoside phosphotransferase; aphA-3; confers resistance to kanamycin
   3985..4054    -  ncRNA          RNA-OUT: Accession: RF00240 - RNA-OUT
   5311..5899    +  rep_origin     ori: high-copy-number ColE1/pMB1/pBR322/pUC origin of replication
   6085..6225    -  misc_feature   bom: basis of mobility region from pBR322
   6327..6366    -  CDS            rop (fragment): Rop protein, which maintains plasmids at low copy number; rop
   6569..6763    -  rep_origin     pVS1 oriV: origin of replication for the Pseudomonas plasmid pVS1 (Heeb et al., 2000)
   6829..7902    -  CDS            pVS1 RepA: replication protein from the Pseudomonas plasmid pVS1 (Heeb et al., 2000)
   8331..8960    -  CDS            pVS1 StaA: stability protein from the Pseudomonas plasmid pVS1 (Heeb et al., 2000)
   9520..9921    -  CDS            Y4CG_SINFN (fragment): Protein inferred from homology: Swiss-Prot protein existence level 3. From Sinorhizobium fredii (strain NBRC 101917 / NGR234).
  10261..10285   -  misc_feature   RB T-DNA repeat: right border repeat from nopaline C58 T-DNA
  10351..10505   -  CDS            lacZα (fragment): LacZα fragment of β-galactosidase; lacZ fragment
  10865..10935   -  ncRNA          tRNA: Accession: RF00005 - tRNA
  10977..11020   -  misc_RNA       tracrRNA (fragment): trans-activating CRISPR RNA for the Streptococcus pyogenes CRISPR/Cas9 system
  11080..11101   +  protein_bind   CAP binding site: CAP binding activates transcription in the presence of cAMP. E. coli catabolite activator protein
  11116..11146   +  promoter       lac promoter: promoter for the E. coli lac operon
  11150..11172   +  protein_bind   lac operator (fragment): The lac repressor binds to the lac operator to inhibit transcription in E. coli. This inhibition can be relieved by adding lactose or isopropyl-β-D-thiogalactopyranoside (IPTG). lac repressor encoded by lacI
  11215..11233   +  promoter       T3 promoter: promoter for bacteriophage T3 RNA polymerase
  11249..11272   +  misc_feature   MCS (fragment): pBluescript multiple cloning site
  11281..11299   -  promoter       T7 promoter: promoter for bacteriophage T7 RNA polymerase
  11307..11462   +  CDS            lacZα (fragment): LacZα fragment of β-galactosidase; lacZ fragment
  11467..11485   +  rep_origin     f1 ori (fragment): f1 bacteriophage origin of replication; arrow indicates direction of (+) strand synthesis
  11604..11674   -  ncRNA          tRNA: Accession: RF00005 - tRNA
  13247..13495   -  terminator     HSP terminator: efficient transcription terminator from the Arabidopsis thaliana heat shock protein 18.2 gene (Nagaya et al., 2010)
  13574..13822   -  CDS            UGI: UNGI_BPPB2 - Experimental evidence at protein level: Swiss-Prot protein existence level 1. This protein binds specifically and reversibly to the host uracil-DNA glycosylase, preventing removal of uracil residues from PBS2 DNA by the host uracil-excision repair system. From Bacillus phage PBS2 (Bacteriophage PBS2).
  14219..18319   -  CDS            cas9: CAS9_STRP1 - Also known as csn1 From Streptococcus pyogenes serotype M1.
  18473..18964   -  CDS            tadA: TADA_ECOLI - Also known as yfhC. Experimental evidence at protein level: Swiss-Prot protein existence level 1. Catalyzes the deamination of adenosine to inosine at the wobble position 34 of tRNA(Arg2). Essential for cell viability. From Escherichia coli (strain K12).
  19031..21028   -  promoter       Ubi promoter: maize polyubiquitin gene promoter
  21041..21066   -  misc_feature   MCS (fragment): pUC18/19 multiple cloning site
  21097..21119   -  protein_bind   lac operator (fragment): The lac repressor binds to the lac operator to inhibit transcription in E. coli. This inhibition can be relieved by adding lactose or isopropyl-β-D-thiogalactopyranoside (IPTG). lac repressor encoded by lacI
  21123..21153   -  promoter       lac promoter: promoter for the E. coli lac operon
  21168..21189   -  protein_bind   CAP binding site: CAP binding activates transcription in the presence of cAMP. E. coli catabolite activator protein
  21202..88      -  CDS            lacI (fragment) (across the origin): lac repressor; lacI; The lac repressor binds to the lac operator to inhibit transcription in E. coli. This inhibition can be relieved by adding lactose or isopropyl-β-D-thiogalactopyranoside (IPTG).
>Addgene plasmid #214255 | pGEL855 | addgene full sequence | sequence record 430678 | Addgene NGS Result
CACTGCCCGCTTTCCAGTCGGGAAACCTGTCGTGCCAGCTGCATTAATGAATCGGCCAACGCGCGGGGAG
AGGCGGTTTGCGTATTGGCTAGAGCAGCTTGCCAACATGGTGGAGCACGACACTCTCGTCTACTCCAAGA
ATATCAAAGATACAGTCTCAGAAGACCAAAGGGCTATTGAGACTTTTCAACAAAGGGTAATATCGGGAAA
CCTCCTCGGATTCCATTGCCCAGCTATCTGTCACTTCATCAAAAGGACAGTAGAAAAGGAAGGTGGCACC
TACAAATGCCATCATTGCGATAAAGGAAAGGCTATCGTTCAAGATGCCTCTGCCGACAGTGGTCCCAAAG
ATGGACCCCCACCCACGAGGAGCATCGTGGAAAAAGAAGACGTTCCAACCACGTCTTCAAAGCAAGTGGA
TTGATGTGATATCTCCACTGACGTAAGGGATGACGCACAATCCCACTATCCTTCGCAAGACCCTTCCTCT
ATATAAGGAAGTTCATTTCATTTGGAGAGGACACGCTGAAATCACCAGTCTCTCTCTACAAATCTATCTC
TCTCGAGCTTTCGCAGATCCGGGGGGCAATGAGATATGGTGAGCAAGGGCGAGGAGGATAACATGGCCAT
CATCAAGGAGTTCATGCGCTTCAAGGTGCACATGGAGGGCTCCGTGAACGGCCACGAGTTCGAGATCGAG
GGCGAGGGCGAGGGCCGCCCCTACGAGGGCACCCAGACCGCCAAGCTGAAGGTGACCAAGGGTGGCCCCC
TGCCCTTCGCCTGGGACATCCTGTCCCCTCAGTTCATGTACGGCTCCAAGGCCTACGTGAAGCACCCCGC
CGACATCCCCGACTACTTGAAGCTGTCCTTCCCCGAGGGCTTCAAGTGGGAGCGCGTGATGAACTTCGAG
GACGGCGGCGTGGTGACCGTGACCCAGGACTCCTCCCTGCAGGACGGCGAGTTCATCTACAAGGTGAAGC
TGCGCGGCACCAACTTCCCCTCCGACGGCCCCGTAATGCAGAAGAAGACCATGGGCTGGGAGGCCTCCTC
CGAGCGGATGTACCCCGAGGACGGCGCCCTGAAGGGCGAGATCAAGCAGAGGCTGAAGCTGAAGGACGGC
GGCCACTACGACGCTGAGGTCAAGACCACCTACAAGGCCAAGAAGCCCGTGCAGCTGCCCGGCGCCTACA
ACGTCAACATCAAGTTGGACATCACCTCCCACAACGAGGACTACACCATCGTGGAACAGTACGAACGCGC
CGAGGGCCGCCACTCCACCGGCGGCATGGACGAGCTTTACAAGTCGGGCGGAGGTGGCTCTGATATGAAA
AAGCCTGAACTCACCGCGACGTCTGTCGAGAAGTTTCTGATCGAAAAGTTCGACAGCGTGTCCGACCTGA
TGCAGCTCTCGGAGGGCGAAGAATCTCGTGCTTTCAGCTTCGATGTAGGAGGGCGTGGATATGTCCTGCG
GGTAAATAGCTGCGCCGATGGTTTCTACAAAGATCGTTATGTTTATCGGCACTTTGCATCGGCCGCGCTC
CCGATTCCGGAAGTGCTTGACATTGGGGAATTCAGCGAGAGCCTGACCTATTGCATCTCCCGCCGTGCAC
AGGGTGTCACGTTGCAAGACCTGCCTGAAACCGAACTGCCCGCTGTTCTGCAGCCGGTCGCGGAGGCCAT
GGATGCGATCGCTGCGGCCGATCTTAGCCAGACGAGCGGGTTCGGCCCATTCGGACCGCAAGGAATCGGT
CAATACACTACATGGCGTGATTTCATATGCGCGATTGCTGATCCCCATGTGTATCACTGGCAAACTGTGA
TGGACGACACCGTCAGTGCGTCCGTCGCGCAGGCTCTCGATGAGCTGATGCTTTGGGCCGAGGACTGCCC
CGAAGTCCGGCACCTCGTGCACGCGGATTTCGGCTCCAACAATGTCCTGACGGACAATGGCCGCATAACA
GCGGTCATTGACTGGAGCGAGGCGATGTTCGGGGATTCCCAATACGAGGTCGCCAACATCTTCTTCTGGA
GGCCGTGGTTGGCTTGTATGGAGCAGCAGACGCGCTACTTCGAGCGGAGGCATCCGGAGCTTGCAGGATC
GCCACGACTCCGGGCGTATATGCTCCGCATTGGTCTTGACCAACTCTATCAGAGCTTGGTTGACGGCAAT
TTCGATGATGCAGCTTGGGCGCAGGGTCGATGCGACGCAATCGTCCGATCCGGAGCCGGGACTGTCGGGC
GTACACAAATCGCCCGCAGAAGCGCGGCCGTCTGGACCGATGGCTGTGTAGAAGTACTCGCCGATAGTGG
AAACCGACGCCCCAGCACTCGTCCGAGGGCAAAGAAATAGAGTAGATGCCGACCGGGATCTGTCGATCGA
CAAGCTCGAGTTTCTCCATAATAATGTGTGAGTAGTTCCCAGATAAGGGAATTAGGGTTCCTATAGGGTT
TCGCTCATGTGTTGAGCATATAAGAAACCCTTAGTATGTATTTGTATTTGTAAAATACTTCTATCAATAA
AATTTCTAATTCCTAAAACCAAAATCCAGTACTAAAATCCAGATCCCCCGAATTAATTCGGCGTTAATTC
AGTACATTAAAAACGTCCGCAATGTGTTATTAAGTTGTCTAAGCGTCAATTTGTTTACACCACAATATAT
CCTGCCACCAGCCAGCCAACAGCTCCCCGACCGGCAGCTCGGCACAAAATCACCACTCGATACAGGCAGC
CCATCAGTCCGGGACGGCGTCAGCGGGAGAGCCGTTGTAAGGCGGCAGACTTTGCTCATGTTACCGATGC
TATTCGGAAGAACGGCAACTAAGCTGCCGGGTTTGAAACACGGATGATCTCGCGGAGGGTAGCATGTTGA
TTGTAACGATGACAGAGCGTTGCTGCCTGTGATCACCGCGGTTTCAAAATCGGCTCCGTCGATACTATGT
TATACGCCAACTTTGAAAACAACTTTGAAAAAGCTGTTTTCTGGTATTTAAGGTTTTAGAATGCAAGGAA
CAGTGAATTGGAGTTCGTCTTGTTATAATTAGCTTCTTGGGGTATCTTTAAATACTGTAGAAAAGAGGAA
GGAAATAATAAATGGCTAAAATGAGAATATCACCGGAATTGAAAAAACTGATCGAAAAATACCGCTGCGT
AAAAGATACGGAAGGAATGTCTCCTGCTAAGGTATATAAGCTGGTGGGAGAAAATGAAAACCTATATTTA
AAAATGACGGACAGCCGGTATAAAGGGACCACCTATGATGTGGAACGGGAAAAGGACATGATGCTATGGC
TGGAAGGAAAGCTGCCTGTTCCAAAGGTCCTGCACTTTGAACGGCATGATGGCTGGAGCAATCTGCTCAT
GAGTGAGGCCGATGGCGTCCTTTGCTCGGAAGAGTATGAAGATGAACAAAGCCCTGAAAAGATTATCGAG
CTGTATGCGGAGTGCATCAGGCTCTTTCACTCCATCGACATATCGGATTGTCCCTATACGAATAGCTTAG
ACAGCCGCTTAGCCGAATTGGATTACTTACTGAATAACGATCTGGCCGATGTGGATTGCGAAAACTGGGA
AGAAGACACTCCATTTAAAGATCCGCGCGAGCTGTATGATTTTTTAAAGACGGAAAAGCCCGAAGAGGAA
CTTGTCTTTTCCCACGGCGACCTGGGAGACAGCAACATCTTTGTGAAAGATGGCAAAGTAAGTGGCTTTA
TTGATCTTGGGAGAAGCGGCAGGGCGGACAAGTGGTATGACATTGCCTTCTGCGTCCGGTCGATCAGGGA
GGATATCGGGGAAGAACAGTATGTCGAGCTATTTTTTGACTTACTGGGGATCAAGCCTGATTGGGAGAAA
ATAAAATATTATATTTTACTGGATGAATTGTTTTAGTACCTAGAATGCATGACCAAAATCCCTTAACGTG
AGTTTTCGTTCCACTGAGCGCTGATGAATCCCCTAATGATTTTTATCAAAATCATTAAGTTAAGGTAGAT
ACACATCTTGTCATATGATCAAATGGTTTCGCCAAAAATCAATAATCAGACAACAAAATGTGCGAACTCG
ATATTTTACACGACTCTCTTTACCAATTCTGCCCCGAATTACACTTAAAACGACTCAACAGCTTAACGTT
GGCTTGCCACGCCTTACTTGACTGTAAAACTCTCACTCTTACCGAACTTGGCCGTAACCTGCCAACCAAA
GCGAGAACAAAACATAACATCAAACGAATCGACCGATTGTTAGGTAATCGTCACCTCCACAAAGAGCGAC
TCGCTGTATACCGTTGGCATGCTAGCTTTATCTGTTCGGGCAATACGATGCCCATTGTACTTGTTGACTG
GTCTGATATCCGTGAGCAAAAACGGCTTATGGTATTGCGAGCTTCAGTCGCACTACACGGTCGTTCTGTT
ACTCTTTATGAGAAAGCGTTCCCGCTTTCAGAGCAATGTTCAAAGAAAGCTCATGACCAATTTCTAGCCG
ACCTTGCGAGCATTCTACCGAGTAACACCACACCGCTCATTGTCAGTGATGCTGGCTTTAAAGTGCCATG
GTATAAATCCGTTGAGAAGCTGGGTTGGTACTGGTTAAGTCGAGTAAGAGGAAAAGTACAATATGCAGAC
CTAGGAGCGGAAAACTGGAAACCTATCAGCAACTTACATGATATGTCATCTAGTCACTCAAAGACTTTAG
GCTATAAGAGGCTGACTAAAAGCAATCCAATCTCATGCCAAATTCTATTGTATAAATCTCGCTCTAAAGG
CCGAAAAAATCAGCGCTCGACACGGACTCATTGTCACCACCCGTCACCTAAAATCTACTCAGCGTCGGCA
AAGGAGCCATGGATTCTAGCAACTAACTTACCTGTTGAAATTCGAACACCCAAACAACTTGTTAATATCT
ATTCGAAGCGAATGCAGATTGAAGAAACCTTCCGAGACTTGAAAAGTCCTGCCTACGGACTAGGCCTACG
CCATAGCCGAACGAGCAGCTCAGAGCGTTTTGATATCATGCTGCTAATCGCCCTGATGCTTCAACTAACA
TGTTGGCTTGCGGGCGTTCATGCTCAGAAACAAGGTTGGGACAAGCACTTCCAGGCTAACACAGTCAGAA
ATCGAAACGTACTCTCAACAGTTCGCTTAGGCATGGAAGTTTTGCGGCATTCTGGCTACACAATAACAAG
GGAAGACTTACTCGTGGCTGCAACCCTACTAGCTCAAAATTTATTCACACATGGTTACGCTTTGGGGAAA
TTATGAGGGGATCTCTCAGCACTGAGCGTCAGACCCCGTAGAAAAGATCAAAGGATCTTCTTGAGATCCT
TTTTTTCTGCGCGTAATCTGCTGCTTGCAAACAAAAAAACCACCGCTACCAGCGGTGGTTTGTTTGCCGG
ATCAAGAGCTACCAACTCTTTTTCCGAAGGTAACTGGCTTCAGCAGAGCGCAGATACCAAATACTGTCCT
TCTAGTGTAGCCGTAGTTAGGCCACCACTTCAAGAACTCTGTAGCACCGCCTACATACCTCGCTCTGCTA
ATCCTGTTACCAGTGGCTGCTGCCAGTGGCGATAAGTCGTGTCTTACCGGGTTGGACTCAAGACGATAGT
TACCGGATAAGGCGCAGCGGTCGGGCTGAACGGGGGGTTCGTGCACACAGCCCAGCTTGGAGCGAACGAC
CTACACCGAACTGAGATACCTACAGCGTGAGCTATGAGAAAGCGCCACGCTTCCCGAAGGGAGAAAGGCG
GACAGGTATCCGGTAAGCGGCAGGGTCGGAACAGGAGAGCGCACGAGGGAGCTTCCAGGGGGAAACGCCT
GGTATCTTTATAGTCCTGTCGGGTTTCGCCACCTCTGACTTGAGCGTCGATTTTTGTGATGCTCGTCAGG
GGGGCGGAGCCTATGGAAAAACGCCAGCAACGCGGCCTTTTTACGGTTCCTGGCCTTTTGCTGGCCTTTT
GCTCACATGTTCTTTCCTGCGTTATCCCCTGATTCTGTGGATAACCGTATTACCGCCTTTGAGTGAGCTG
ATACCGCTCGCCGCAGCCGAACGACCGAGCGCAGCGAGTCAGTGAGCGAGGAAGCGGAAGAGGGCCTGAT
GCGGTATTTTCTCCTTACGCATCTGTGCGGTATTTCACACCGCATATGGTGCACTCTCAGTACAATCTGC
TCTGATGCCGCATAGTTAAGCCAGTATACACTCCGCTATCGCTACGTGACTGGGTCATGGCTGCGCCCCG
ACACCCGCCAACACCCGCTGACGCGCCCTGACGGGCTTGTCTGCTCCCGGCATCCGCTTACAGACAAGCT
GTGACCGTTTCCGGGAGCTGCATGTGTCAGAGGTTTTCACCGTCATCACCGAAACGCGCGAGGCAGGGTG
CCTTGATGTGGGCGCCGGCGGTCGAGTGGCGACGGCGCGGCTTGTCCGCGCCCTGGTAGATTGCCTGGCC
GTAGGCCAGCCATTTTTGAGCGGCCAGCGGCCGCGATAGGCCGACGCGAAGCGGCGGGGCGTAGGGAGCG
CAGCGACCGAAGGGTAGGCGCTTTTTGCAGCTCTTGGGCTGTGCGCTGGCCAGACAGTTATGCACAGGCC
AGGCGGGTTTTAAGAGTTTTAATAAGTTTTAAAGAGTTTTAGGCGGAAAAATCGCCTTTTTTCTCTTTTA
TATCAGTCACTTACATGTGTGACCGGTTCCCAATGTACGGCTTTGGGTTCCCAATGTACGGGTTCCGGTT
CCCAATGTACGGCTTTGGGTTCCCAATGTACGTGCTATCCACAGGAAAGAGGCCTTTTCGACCTTTTTCC
CCTGCTAGGGCAATTTGCCCTAGCATCTGCTCCGTACATTAGGAACCGGCGGATGCTTCGCCCTCGATCA
GGTTGCGGTAGCGCATGACTAGGATCGGGCCAGCCTGCCCCGCCTCCTCCTTCAAATCGTACTCCGGCAG
GTCATTTGACCCGATCAGCTTGCGCACGGTGAAACAGAACTTCTTGAACTCTCCGGCGCTGCCACTGCGT
TCGTAGATCGTCTTGAACAACCATCTGGCTTCTGCCTTGCCTGCGGCGCGGCGTGCCAGGCGGTAGAGAA
AACGGCCGATGCCGGGATCGATCAAAAAGTAATCGGGGTGAACCGTCAGCACGTCCGGGTTCTTGCCTTC
TGTGATCTCGCGGTACATCCAATCAGCTAGCTCGATCTCGATGTACTCCGGCCGCCCGGTTTCGCTCTTT
ACGATCTTGTAGCGGCTAATCAAGGCTTCACCCTCGGATACCGTCACCAGGCGGCCGTTCTTGGCCTTCT
TCGTACGCTGCATGGCAACGTGCGTGGTGTTTAACCGAATGCAGGTTTCTACCAGGTCGTCTTTCTGCTT
TCCGCCATCGGCTCGCCGGCAGAACTTGAGTACGTCCGCAACGTGTGGACGGAACACGCGGCCGGGCTTG
TCTCCCTTCCCTTCCCGGTATCGGTTCATGGATTCGGTTAGATGGGAAACCGCCATCAGTACCAGGTCGT
AATCCCACACACTGGCCATGCCGGCCGGCCCTGCGGAAACCTCTACGTGCCCGTCTGGAAGCTCGTAGCG
GATCACCTCGCCAGCTCGTCGGTCACGCTTCGACAGACGGAAAACGGCCACGTCCATGATGCTGCGACTA
TCGCGGGTGCCCACGTCATAGAGCATCGGAACGAAAAAATCTGGTTGCTCGTCGCCCTTGGGCGGCTTCC
TAATCGACGGCGCACCGGCTGCCGGCGGTTGCCGGGATTCTTTGCGGATTCGATCAGCGGCCGCTTGCCA
CGATTCACCGGGGCGTGCTTCTGCCTCGATGCGTTGCCGCTGGGCGGCCTGCGCGGCCTTCAACTTCTCC
ACCAGGTCATCACCCAGCGCCGCGCCGATTTGTACCGGGCCGGATGGTTTGCGACCGCTCACGCCGATTC
CTCGGGCTTGGGGGTTCCAGTGCCATTGCAGGGCCGGCAGGCAACCCAGCCGCTTACGCCTGGCCAACCG
CCCGTTCCTCCACACATGGGGCATTCCACGGCGTCGGTGCCTGGTTGTTCTTGATTTTCCATGCCGCCTC
CTTTAGCCGCTAAAATTCATCTACTCATTTATTCATTTGCTCATTTACTCTGGTAGCTGCGCGATGTATT
CAGATAGCAGCTCGGTAATGGTCTTGCCTTGGCGTACCGCGTACATCTTCAGCTTGGTGTGATCCTCCGC
CGGCAACTGAAAGTTGACCCGCTTCATGGCTGGCGTGTCTGCCAGGCTGGCCAACGTTGCAGCCTTGCTG
CTGCGTGCGCTCGGACGGCCGGCACTTAGCGTGTTTGTGCTTTTGCTCATTTTCTCTTTACCTCATTAAC
TCAAATGAGTTTTGATTTAATTTCAGCGGCCAGCGCCTGGACCTCGCGGGCAGCGTCGCCCTCGGGTTCT
GATTCAAGAACGGTTGTGCCGGCGGCGGCAGTGCCTGGGTAGCTCACGCGCTGCGTGATACGGGACTCAA
GAATGGGCAGCTCGTACCCGGCCAGCGCCTCGGCAACCTCACCGCCGATGCGCGTGCCTTTGATCGCCCG
CGACACGACAAAGGCCGCTTGTAGCCTTCCATCCGTGACCTCAATGCGCTGCTTAACCAGCTCCACCAGG
TCGGCGGTGGCCCATATGTCGTAAGGGCTTGGCTGCACCGGAATCAGCACGAAGTCGGCTGCCTTGATCG
CGGACACAGCCAAGTCCGCCGCCTGGGGCGCTCCGTCGATCACTACGAAGTCGCGCCGGCCGATGGCCTT
CACGTCGCGGTCAATCGTCGGGCGGTCGATGCCGACAACGGTTAGCGGTTGATCTTCCCGCACGGCCGCC
CAATCGCGGGCACTGCCCTGGGGATCGGAATCGACTAACAGAACATCGGCCCCGGCGAGTTGCAGGGCGC
GGGCTAGATGGGTTGCGATGGTCGTCTTGCCTGACCCGCCTTTCTGGTTAAGTACAGCGATAACCTTCAT
GCGTTCCCCTTGCGTATTTGTTTATTTACTCATCGCATCATATACGCAGCGACCGCATGACGCAAGCTGT
TTTACTCAAATACACATCACCTTTTTAGACGGCGGCGCTCGGTTTCTTCAGCGGCCAAGCTGGCCGGCCA
GGCCGCCAGCTTGGCATCAGACAAACCGGCCAGGATTTCATGCAGCCGCACGGTTGAGCCGTGCGCGGGC
GGCTCGAACACGTACCCGGCCGCGATCATCTCCGCCTCGATCTCTTCGGTAATGAAAAACGGTTCGTCCT
GGCCGTCCTGGTGCGGTTTCATGCTTGTTCCTCTTGGCGTTCATTCTCGGCGGCCGCCAGGGCGTCGGCC
TCGGTCAATGCGTCCTCACGGAAGGCACCGCGCCGCCTGGCCTCGGTGGGCGTCACTTCCTCGCTGCGCT
CAAGTGCGCGGTACAGGGTCGAGCGATGCACGCCAAGCAGTGCAGCCGCCTCTTTCACGGTGCGGCCTTC
CTGGTCGATCAGCTCGCGGGCGTGCGCGATCTGTGCCGGGGTGAGGGTAGGGCGGGGGCCAAACTTCACG
CCTCGGGCCTTGGCGGCCTCGCGCCCGCTCCGGGTGCGGTCGATGATTAGGGAACGCTCGAACTCGGCAA
TGCCGGCGAACACGGTCAACACCATGCGGCCGGCCGGCGTGGTGGTGTCGGCCCACGGCTCTGCCAGGCT
ACGCAGGCCCGCGCCGGCCTCCTGGATGCGCTCGGCAATGTCCAGTAGGTCGCGGGTGCTGCGGGCCAGG
CGGTCTAGCCTGGTCACTGTCACAACGTCGCCAGGGCGTAGGTGGTCAAGCATCCTGGCCAGCTCCGGGC
GGTCGCGCCTGGTGCCGGTGATCTTCTCGGAAAACAGCTTGGTGCAGCCGGCCGCGTGCAGTTCGGCCCG
TTGGTTGGTCAAGTCCTGGTCGTCGGTGCTGACGCGGGCATAGCCCAGCAGGCCAGCGGCGGCGCTCTTG
TTCATGGCGTAATGTCTCCGGTTCTAGTCGCAAGTATTCTACTTTATGCGACTAAAACACGCGACAAGAA
AACGCCAGGAAAAGGGCAGGGCGGCAGCCTGTCGCGTAACTTAGGACTTGTGCGACATGTCGTTTTCAGA
AGACGGCTGCACTGAACGTCAGAAGCCGACTGCACTATAGCAGCGGAGGGGTTGGATCAAAGTACTTTGA
TCCCGAGGGGAACCCTGTGGTTGGCATGCACATACAAATGGACGAACGGATAAACCTTTTCACGCCCTTT
TAAATATCCGATTATTCTAATAAACGCTCTTTTCTCTTAGGTTTACCCGCCAATATATCCTGTCAAACAC
TGATAGTTTAAACTGAAGGCGGGAAACGACAATCTGATCCAAGCTCAAGCTGCTCTAGCATTCGCCATTC
AGGCTGCGCAACTGTTGGGAAGGGCGATCGGTGCGGGCCTCTTCGCTATTACGCCAGCTGGCGAAAGGGG
GATGTGCTGCAAGGCGATTAAGTTGGGTAACGCCAGGGTTTTCCCAGTCACGACGTTGTAAAACGACGGC
CAGTGCCACACTGAGCTCGATATCGGCGCGCCCCGGGAGCTCAGCGGCAAAACACACCTAGACTAGATTT
GTTTTGCTAACCCAATTGATATTAATTATATATGATTAATATTTATATGTATATGGAATTGGTTAATAAA
ATGCATCTGGTTCATCAAAGAATTATAAAGACACGTGACATTCATTTAGGATAAGAAATATGGATGATCT
CTTTCTCTTATTCAGATAATTAGTAATTACACATAACACACAACTTTGATGCCCACATTATAGTGATTAG
CATGTCACTATGTGTGCATCCTTTTATTTCATACATTAATTAACTTGGCCAATCCAGAAGATGGACAAGT
CTAGGCTCGAGTACCTGCACCAGCCGGGAATCGAACCCGGGTCTGTACCGTGGCAGGGTACTATTCTACC
ACTAGACCACTGGTGCTTTGTTGCACCGACTCGGTGCCACTTTGCTGTTTCCAGCAAAGTTGATAACGGA
CTAGCCTTATTTAAACTTGCTATGCTGTTTCCAGCATAGCTCTTAAACTGAGACCACCGGTGGAAAGCGG
GCAGTGAGCGCAACGCAATTAATGTGAGTTAGCTCACTCATTAGGCACCCCAGGCTTTACACTTTATGCT
TCCGGCTCGTATGTTGTGTGGAATTGTGAGCGGATAACAATTTCACACAGGAAACAGCTATGACCATGAT
TACGCCAAGCGCGCAATTAACCCTCACTAAAGGGAACAAAAGCTGGAGGACCTCGAGGGGGGGCCCGGTA
CCCAATTCGCCCTATAGTGAGTCGTATTACGCGCGCTCACTGGCCGTCGTTTTACAACGTCGTGACTGGG
AAAACCCTGGCGTTACCCAACTTAATCGCCTTGCAGCACATCCCCCTTTCGCCAGCTGGCGTAATAGCGA
AGAGGCCCGCACCGATCGCCCTTCCCAACAGTTGCGCAGCCTGAATGGCGAATGGGACGCGCCCTGTAGC
GGCGCCCGTCTCCAGGGGGGCACCCGTCAGTGCATTGCGCGATGCATGCACTGCCTCCATTGCGGTCACG
CCGCCACGTTTTGCAATCTTCACAAGTTGGCCTGTGTCCAACTGTAAGGTCTCCTGCACCAGCCGGGAAT
CGAACCCGGGTCTGTACCGTGGCAGGGTACTATTCTACCACTAGACCACTGGTGCTTTGTTCCTGCAGGC
TGCACACACAATTACCGAAGCATGGTCAGCAACTATGAACATGAAATTATAACAATACCAAGCAAGTACA
GCAGAAATCAGTCAATCAAATTATTCCAATATGTTAGATACACGATCTAAACCACAATAACATCAGTGTA
CCTATCAACACCAACAGTGACCTAACAAAATAGAGAGTCGCACCGTGCTCGAGTTCACAAAAATAATCTG
CAGGTCTATGAACTACTAGAATTCCATCGGCAAACTGATTCAATAACTACTAGCACTATCCCGAGAGCAC
ATAAGGCAGGTTAATTAACATAGGCTAGAATTTACAGGTGCAACAGTTGATAAGATAGGCATAAGCAAGT
AAAATATCCTGAAAGCTATGCTATGTAATCACTAATCAACAAGACGCAGCCCTTAGATTAAACATGAACA
GAGTAGAATCTATGCAACTAGAGGGACTGAATCAAAAACAACCTAAGCAAAATATACCTGAAGCTGCTAC
TTGGATCAACGAGAAAAACAGAGACTAAATCCTACTGATTGAACAGATCGGAACAAATCACAACCCTAGC
ACAGTTCTACTTCTAGATCCGAACCAATAAATACTTGGACCACGAACAGCATCGCTCATAATCACAGATC
CAGCATACCACGCGAACCCCATCTAACCCTGTTCAAATCTACCACAGATCGCAAAACGGAGACTAACAAC
AACATCTCACAATCACGAACAGGCCGGGAAATCAAATCAAACGCGAGGAACGGAGAGGATCAGAAAATCG
CATACCTTGAGAAGGCGATTCGACGCTTCGCTTCGAGGGGAGATTTTTTTTTCTCTGCGATTTTGGGGAT
TCGATTGATGGAGGAAGAGGCGAGGAGGGGGTGGGGTATTTATAGGTGGGGAGGGGGGGACTCGTGAGTG
GGCCCAGGGGTGCGGTGGGTGGGGCCCAGTGAGAATATAGACAAATAAAGAGAGGGAGAGGCGGTTTGGG
GAGTCCGTCCCCACCACGCAAACGCGAGAAGGAAAGAAAGGAACGGAAAGGGGGCGGGTCCAGACGGCGC
CGCGGAGATATCGAGGAGGTGGAAAGCTGATGCCGTTTGCTCACGGCGGGGTTGGTGGCCGTTAACACGC
AGCGAAGCGGCGTTACTGCCGTGTACGTTTTGTGACCTTTCGAAAGAGAGCCCCAGCCCAAGAAAGGCTG
GCCAGGTTTTTTTGTACTGTGTACGATTACGACGGAAGAAAACATACTCGTTGTTTTGTATTGGTAGATA
CTGGGCCGTAGTAAAATTAGAATCAGTTGTTAATTGGTTATTATATATACCATCTTAAGCTACCAAAATT
AATAAAGTTGTGATGGCTATGGTATATTTTGGTAGTGAATTATATTGATTTGGTATATATTAGAATCAAT
CCAACCACAACACAACCAAAAATACCTGAAGCTCAATATTGATGGTGCTTTTCGACTATCTAGCAAATGT
GGTGAATGGGGCTTTATAATTGAAGCAGCCCAGGATGCACTTTGTGCAGAGACTGATGTGCTCCGGCGCG
CCGTCCGAGCTCAGCGCTTATCTTTAATCATATTCCATAGTCCATACCATAGCACATACAGTAGTTATAT
GCTGCAGAAGAGATCCAACAAAACATTCACAATGGATTATAGAAACATTTGTTTATTCATTATAATGTGA
TCTTACATTCATTTAATATTAGAAAAAGCCACAAATTCATAACACAACAAGCCAAGAAAAAAACACAAAC
TTAAGCACACAAGCTTTTTATTTGACACACCAAATATTTCATCTTCATCTTCATATACTCGAGAAGCTCA
CACTTTTCTTTTCTTTTTGGGCTCAAACTCTGAACCATCAGCAGTACGCTTTGAACCTCCCGACAGCATC
TTGATTTTATTCTCGCCGTTTGAATCTTGTATTACTAACGCCCATGGCTTGTATTCTGGAGCATCGGAGG
TCAATAACATCACATTCTCGTCGGTAGACTCGTCATAAGCAGTATGCACTAGAATGTCCGATTCGGGCTT
GTTGCCGATCACCTCCTCCACTTCTTCAGGGAGCATCAGGATGCTCTCTTGGATGACCAACTGCTTCCCA
GTCTCTTTCTCAATAATATCACTCAGGTTCGTCGAACCGCCTGACCCCCCCGACCCGCCGGATAGCATTT
TGATTTTGTTCTCACCGTTAGAGTCCTGGATGACCAACGCCCACGGCTTGTACTCAGGTGCATCAGAAGT
CAAAAGCATGACATTCTCATCCGTGCTTTCGTCGTACGCGGTATGAACAAGAATGTCAGATTCAGGCTTG
TTGCCGATGACCTCCTCCACCTCCTCCGGAAGCATGAGAATGCTCTCTTGTATAACCAGCTGTTTCCCAG
TTTCCTTCTCGATTATATCTGAGAGATTAGTAGGCCCAGGATTTTCTTCCACGTCACCGGCCTGCTTAAG
TAGCGAGAAATTGGTGGCGCCTGATCCTGCCTTCTTCTTCTTCGCCTGCCCCGCCTTCTTCGTCGCCGCT
GGCCGCTTGTCGCCCCCGAGCTGAGACAGGTCGATGCGCGTCTCGTAGAGGCCGGTAATCGACTGGTGGA
TGAGGGTCGCGTCCAGGACCTCCTTAGTGCTTGTGTACCTCTTGCGATCGATAGTTGTGTCGAAGTACTT
GAAAGCAGCAGGGGCGCCGAGGTTCGTCAGGGTGAAGAGATGAATGATATTCTCAGCCTGCTCCCTGATT
GGCTTGTCGCGGTGCTTGTTGTACGCGGAGAGGACCTTATCCAGATTCGCGTCGGCCAGGATCACGCGCT
TGGAGAACTCGGAAATCTGCTCAATGATCTCGTCGAGGTAATGCTTGTGCTGCTCGACGAACAGCTGCTT
CTGCTCGTTGTCCTCGGGGCTGCCCTTGAGCTTCTCGTAGTGGGAGGCCAGGTAGAGGAAGTTCACATAC
TTGGACGGCAGAGCCAGCTCGTTCCCCTTCTGCAGCTCGCCAGCGGAAGCCAGCATCCGCTTCCTGCCGT
TCTCCAGCTCGAAGAGTGAGTACTTGGGGAGCTTAATGATCAGGTCCTTCTTCACCTCCTTGTAGCCCTT
CGCCTCCAGGAAATCGATCGGGTTCTTCTCGAAGCTGGAGCGCTCCATAATCGTGATCCCCAGCAGCTCC
TTCACGCTCTTGAGCTTCTTGGACTTGCCCTTCTCAACCTTCGCCACAACCAGGACCGAGTAGGCCACAG
TGGGGCTGTCGAACCCGCCGTACTTCTTCGGATCCCAGTCCTTCTTGCGGGCGATGAGCTTGTCGCTGTT
CCGCTTAGGCAGAATTGACTCCTTAGAGAACCCGCCAGTCTGGACCTCTGTCTTCTTGACGATATTCACT
TGTGGCATGGAGAGAACCTTCCTGACGGTCGCGAAATCCCTGCCCTTGTCCCACACGATCTCCCCCGTCT
CGCCGTTCGTCTCGATGAGGGGGCGCTTCCGGATCTCGCCATTGGCCAGAGTGATCTCTGTCTTGAAGAA
ATTCATAATGTTAGAGTAGAAGAAGTACTTGGCGGTAGCCTTGCCAATCTCCTGCTCCGACTTGGCGATC
ATCTTCCTCACATCGTAAACCTTGTAGTCCCCGTACACGAACTCGCTCTCGAGCTTTGGGTACTTCTTGA
TCAGAGCTGTGCCGACCACCGCGTTCAGGTACGCGTCATGGGCATGGTGGTAATTGTTGATCTCCCGAAC
CTTGTAGAACTGGAAATCCTTCCTGAAGTCGGAGACGAGCTTTGACTTCAGGGTGATGACCTTCACCTCG
CGGATCAGCTTGTCATTCTCATCGTACTTAGTGTTCATCCGTGAGTCGAGAATCTGCGCAACGTGCTTAG
TGATCTGCCGTGTCTCGACCAGCTGCCTCTTGATGAAGCCCGCCTTGTCCAGCTCAGAGAGCCCGCCCCT
CTCAGCCTTTGTGAGGTTATCGAACTTCCGCTGCGTGATCAGCTTGGCATTCAGGAGCTGGCGCCAGTAG
TTCTTCATCTTCTTAACGACCTCCTCTGAAGGAACATTATCAGACTTGCCCCGGTTCTTGTCCGACCTGG
TGAGGACCTTGTTGTCAATGGAGTCATCCTTCAGGAATGACTGTGGAACGATATGATCGACGTCGTAATC
GCTGAGCCTGTTAATATCCAGCTCCTGGTCCACATACATATCGCGGCCATTCTGGAGGTAGTACAGGTAG
AGCTTCTCATTCTGCAGCTGCGTGTTCTCCACCGGGTGCTCCTTGAGGATCTGGGACCCCAGCTCCTTAA
TGCCCTCCTCGATCCTCTTCATCCTCTCGCGTGAGTTCTTCTGGCCCTTCTGCGTGGTCTGATTCTCCCG
GGCCATCTCAATGACGATGTTCTCAGGCTTGTGCCTGCCCATGACCTTCACCAGCTCGTCCACAACCTTC
ACGGTCTGCAGAATCCCCTTCTTGATAGCTGGCGAGCCAGCGAGGTTCGCGATATGCTCGTGCAGCGAGT
CCCCCTGGCCGCTCACCTGAGCCTTCTGGATATCCTCCTTGAATGTGAGGCTGTCATCGTGAATCAGCTG
CATGAAATTGCGGTTCGCGAAGCCATCGCTCTTCAGGAAGTCGAGGATCGTCTTCCCGGACTGCTTGTCC
CGAATGCCGTTGATGAGCTTCCTGCTCAGCCTCCCCCAGCCGGTGTACCTCCTCCTCTTGAGCTGCTTCA
TGACCTTGTCATCGAAGAGATGGGCGTAAGTCTTCAGGCGCTCCTCGATCATCTCCCGGTCCTCGAACAG
AGTGAGTGTCAGCACAATGTCCTCGAGGATATCCTCATTCTCCTCGTTGTCCAGGAAGTCCTTATCCTTA
ATGATCTTCAGGAGATCGTGGTAGGTCCCCAGGGAGGCGTTGAAGCGGTCCTCAACGCCAGAGATCTCGA
CCGAATCGAAGCACTCAATCTTCTTGAAGTAGTCCTCCTTGAGCTGCTTAACCGTGACCTTCCGGTTGGT
CTTGAACAGGAGGTCCACGATGGCCTTCTTCTGCTCCCCAGACAGGAAAGCCGGCTTCCTCATGCCCTCG
GTCACATACTTCACCTTAGTCAGCTCGTTGTAGACTGTGAAGTACTCGTACAGGAGCGAGTGCTTAGGGA
GCACCTTCTCATTTGGCAGGTTCTTGTCGAAATTCGTCATCCTCTCGATGAACGACTGAGCGCTAGCGCC
CTTGTCGACCACCTCCTCGAAGTTCCACGGCGTGATCGTCTCCTCTGACTTGCGGGTCATCCAAGCGAAG
CGGGAGTTGCCCCTAGCGAGTGGGCCGACGTAGTACGGGATCCTGAAAGTCAGAATCTTCTCGATCTTCT
CGCGGTTATCCTTGAGGAAAGGGTAGAAGTCCTCCTGCCTCCTCAGGATAGCGTGCAGCTCCCCGAGATG
AATCTGGTGTGGGATGCTGCCGTTATCGAATGTCCGCTGCTTCCTCAGGAGGTCCTCGCGATTGAGCTTC
ACCAGCAGCTCCTCCGTGCCGTCCATCTTCTCCAGAATCGGCTTGATGAACTTGTAGAACTCCTCCTGAG
AGGCCCCGCCGTCAATGTACCCAGCGTAGCCGTTCTTCGACTGATCGAAGAAGATCTCCTTGTACTTCTC
GGGGAGCTGCTGCCTGACCAGCGCCTTCAGGAGGGTCAGATCCTGATGGTGCTCGTCGTAGCGCTTGATC
ATGGAGGCTGAGAGCGGAGCCTTCGTAATCTCGGTGTTCACCCTGAGAATATCAGACAGGAGGATGGCGT
CCGACAGATTCTTGGCAGCGAGGAACAGGTCCGCGTACTGATCGCCGATCTGGGCCAGGAGGTTATCCAG
GTCATCGTCGTATGTGTCCTTGGAGAGCTGCAGCTTGGCGTCCTCAGCGAGATCGAAATTCGACTTGAAG
TTGGGCGTGAGCCCCAGGCTGAGCGCAATGAGATTCCCGAACAGGCCGTTCTTCTTCTCGCCCGGCAGCT
GGGCGATCAGGTTCTCGAGGCGCCGAGACTTCGAGAGCCTAGCGGACAGGATAGCCTTCGCGTCGACGCC
TGACGCATTAATGGGGTTCTCCTCGAAGAGCTGGTTGTACGTCTGCACGAGCTGGATGAACAGCTTGTCA
ACATCGCTATTGTCCGGGTTGAGATCCCCCTCGATCAGGAAATGGCCCCTGAACTTAATCATGTGGGCCA
GAGCGAGGTAGATCAGGCGGAGGTCCGCCTTATCTGTGGAGTCCACGAGCTTCTTCCGCAGATGGTAGAT
CGTAGGGTACTTCTCGTGGTAGGCAACCTCGTCGACAATGTTGCCGAAGATTGGATGCCGCTCGTGCTTC
TTATCCTCCTCCACGAGGAATGACTCCTCCAGCCTGTGGAAGAAAGAATCGTCAACCTTCGCCATCTCGT
TGGAGAAAATCTCCTGCAGGTAGCAGATGCGATTCTTCCTGCGCGTGTACCGCCTGCGGGCGGTGCGCTT
GAGCCGCGTAGCCTCAGCCGTCTCGCCGCTGTCGAACAGGAGAGCGCCAATGAGATTCTTCTTGATGGAA
TGCCGATCGGTGTTGCCCAGGACCTTGAACTTCTTTGAGGGCACCTTGTACTCGTCGGTGATCACGGCCC
AGCCAACAGAGTTAGTCCCAATAGCGAGGCCGATCGAGTACTTCTTGTCAGCAGCTGGCACCCCGTGGAT
GCCAACCTTCCTCTTCTTCTTCGGAGCCATCGAACCCCCGCTGCTGCCCCCGCTGCTTTCAGGTGTTGCG
CTCTCGCTTGTGCCAGGTGTCTCAGAGCCAGAGGAGCCTCCGCTAGATCCTCCGGAGTTGATGGAGCTCT
GGGCCTTCTTCTGAGCATTGAACACCTGTCTAGGCATCCGATAGAAATCGCACAGCAGGGCGGCACATTC
ATCTGCCAGGATTCCCTCGGTAATTTCGACGCGGTGATTCATGCCGGGGTAGTTCAGCACGTTCATCAGG
GAGCCTGCGGCGCCTCTTTTTGAGTTCCTCACGCCAAACACCACGCGGCCGATCCTAGAGTGGATCATGG
CGCCGGCGCACATCACGCAAGGCTCGAATGTCACGTACAGGGTGGCGTCAATCAGTCTGTAGTTCTGCAT
GACCAGGCCGCCCTGTCTCAGGGCCATAATTTCGGCATGGGCTGTTGGGTCGTGCAGGCCGATGGCTCTG
AGCCAGCCCTCGCCGATCACTCTATTGTTCAGCACCAGCACGGCTCCCACAGGCACGCGCCTCTCATCCC
GTGCCCTCTTGGCCAGGGTCAGGGCATGTCTCATCCAGTACTCGTGGGAAAACTCCACCTCAGAGACTTT
CCGCTTCTTCTTTGGTGACTCGAACTCGCTTCCGTCGGCTGTCCGTTTCATTCCTGCAGGCTGCAGAAGT
AACACCAAACAACAGGGTGAGCATCGACAAAAGAAACAGTACCAAGCAAATAAATAGCGTATGAAGGCAG
GGCTAAAAAAATCCACATATAGCTGCTGCATATGCCATCATCCAAGTATATCAAGATCAAAATAATTATA
AAACATACTTGTTTATTATAATAGATAGGTACTCAAGGTTAGAGCATATGAATAGATGCTGCATATGCCA
TCATGTATATGCATCAGTAAAACCCACATCAACATGTATACCTATCCTAGATCGATATTTCCATCCATCT
TAAACTCGTAACTATGAAGATGTATGACACACACATACAGTTCCAAAATTAATAAATACACCAGGTAGTT
TGAAACAGTATTCTACTCCGATCTTGAACGAATGAACGACCGCCCAACCACACCACATCATCACAACCAA
GCGAACAAAAAGCATCTCTGTATATGCATCAGTAAAACCCGCATCAACATGTATACCTATCCTAGATCGA
TATTTCCATCCATCATCTTCAATTCGTAACTATGAATATGTATGGCACACACATACAGATCCAAAATTAA
TAAATCCACCAGGTAGTTTGAAACAGAATTAATTCTACTCCGATCTTGAACGACCGCCCAACCAGACCAC
ATCATCACAACCAAGACAAAAAAAAGCATGAAAAGATGACCCGACAAACAAGTGCACGGCATATATTGAA
ATAAAGGAAAAGGGCAAACCAAACCCTATGCAACGAAACAAAAAAAATCATGAAATCGATCCCGTCTGCG
GAACGGCTAGAGCCATCCCAGGATTCCCCAAAGAGAAACACTGGCAAGTTAGCAATCAGAACGTGTCTGA
CGTACAGGTCGCATCCGTGTACGAACGCTAGTAGCACGGATCTAACACAAACACGGATCTAACACAAACA
TGAACAGAAGTAGAACTACCGGGCCCTAACCATGGACCGGAACGCCGATCTTGAGAAGGTAGAGAGGGGG
GGGGGGGAGGACGAGCGGCGTACCTTGAAGCGGAGGTGCCGACGGGTGGATTTGGGGGAGTTCTGGTTGT
GTGTGTGTGCGCTCCGAACAACACGAGGTTGGGGAAAGAGGGTGTGGAGGGGGTGTCTATTTATTACGGC
GGGCGAGGAAGGGAAAGCGAAGGAGCGGTGGGAAAGGAATCCCCCGTAGCTGCCGGTGCCGTGAGAGGAG
GAGGAGGCCGCCTGCCGTGCCGGCTCACGTCTGCCGCTCCGCCACGCAATTTCTGGATGCCGACAGCGGA
GCAAGTCCAACGGTGGAGCGGAACTCTCGAGAGGGGTCCAGAGGCAGCGACAGAGATGCCGTGCCGTCTG
CTTCGCTTGGCCCGACGCGACGCTGCTGGTTCGCTGGTTGGTGTCCGTTAGACTCGTCGACGGCGTTTAA
CAGGCTGGCATTATCTACTCGAAACAAGAAAAATGTTTCCTTAGTTTTTTTAATTTCTTAAAGGGTATTT
GTTTAATTTTTAGTCACTTTATTTTATTCTATTTTATATCTAAATTATTAAATAAAAAAACTAAAATAGA
GTTTTAGTTTTCTTAATTTAGAGGCTAAAATAGAATAAAATAGATGTACTAAAAAAATTAGTCTATAAAA
ACCATTAACCCTAAACCCTAAATGGATGTACTAATAAAATGGATGAAGTATTATATAGGTGAAGCTATTT
GCAAAAAAAAAGGAGAACACATGCACACTAAAAAGATAAAACTGTAGAGTCCTGTTGTCAAAATACTCAA
TTGTCCTTTAGACCATGTCTAACTGTTCATTTATATGATTCTCTAAAACACTGATATTATTGTAGTACTA
TAGATTATATTATTCGTAGAGTAAAGTTTAAATATATGTATAAAGATAGATAAACTGCACTTCAAACAAG
TGTGACAAAAAAAATATGTGGTAATTTTTTATAACTTAGACATGCAATGCTCACCTTATCTCAAGAGAGG
GGCACGACCGGGTCACGCTGCACTGCAGCTCCGGCGCGCCGATCCCCGGGTACCGAGCTCGAATTCGTAA
TCATGTCATAGCTGTTTCCTGTGTGAAATTGTTATCCGCTCACAATTCCACACAACATACGAGCCGGAAG
CATAAAGTGTAAAGCCTGGGGTGCCTAATGAGTGAGCTAACTCACATTAATTGCGTTGCGCT
